>Addgene plasmid #122929 | RALA D130G | addgene full sequence | sequence record 238118 | Addgene NGS Result
GGAATTGTGAGCGGATAACAATTCCCCTCTAGAAATAATTTTGTTTAAACTTTAAGAAGGAGATATACAT
ATGCATCATCATCATCATCACGTGAATTCGCTCAGTTCCGGGCTTGTACCGCGCGGATCTCATATGGGAT
CCCACATGGCTGCAAATAAGCCCAAGGGTCAGAATTCTTTGGCTTTACACAAAGTCATCATGGTGGGCAG
TGGTGGCGTGGGCAAGTCAGCTCTGACTCTACAGTTCATGTACGATGAGTTTGTGGAGGACTATGAGCCT
ACCAAAGCAGACAGCTATCGGAAGAAGGTAGTGCTAGATGGGGAGGAAGTCCAGATCGATATCTTAGATA
CAGCTGGGCAGGAGGACTACGCTGCAATTAGAGACAACTACTTCCGAAGTGGGGAGGGGTTCCTCTGTGT
TTTCTCTATTACAGAAATGGAATCCTTTGCAGCTACAGCTGACTTCAGGGAGCAGATTTTAAGAGTAAAA
GAAGATGAGAATGTTCCATTTCTACTGGTTGGTAACAAATCAGGTTTAGAAGATAAAAGACAGGTTTCTG
TAGAAGAGGCAAAAAACAGAGCTGAGCAGTGGAATGTTAACTACGTGGAAACATCTGCTAAAACACGAGC
TAATGTTGACAAGGTATTTTTTGATTTAATGAGAGAAATTCGAGCGAGAAAGATGGAAGACAGCAAAGAA
AAGAATGGAAAAAAGAAGAGGAAAAGTTTAGCCAAGAGAATCAGAGAAAGATGCTGCATTTTATAAGATC
CGGCTGCTAACAAAGCCCGAAAGGAAGCTGAGTTGGCTGCTGCCACCGCTGAGCAATAACTAGCATAACC
CCTTGGGGCCTCTAAACGGGTCTTGAGGGGTTTTTTGCTGAAAGGAGGAACTATATCCGGATATCCCGCA
AGAGGCCCGGCAGTACCGGCATAACCAAGCCTATGCCTACAGCATCCAGGGTGACGGTGCCGAGGATGAC
GATGAGCGCATTGTTAGATTTCATACACGGTGCCTGACTGCGTTAGCAATTTAACTGTGATAAACTACCG
CATTAAAGCTAGCTTATCGATGATAAGCTGTCAAACATGAGAATTAATTCTTGAAGACGAAAGGGCCTCG
TGATACGCCTATTTTTATAGGTTAATGTCATGATAATAATGGTTTCTTAGACGTCAGGTGGCACTTTTCG
GGGAAATGTGCGCGGAACCCCTATTTGTTTATTTTTCTAAATACATTCAAATATGTATCCGCTCATGAGA
CAATAACCCTGATAAATGCTTCAATAATATTGAAAAAGGAAGAGTATGAGTATTCAACATTTCCGTGTCG
CCCTTATTCCCTTTTTTGCGGCATTTTGCCTTCCTGTTTTTGCTCACCCAGAAACGCTGGTGAAAGTAAA
AGATGCTGAAGATCAGTTGGGTGCACGAGTGGGTTACATCGAACTGGATCTCAACAGCGGTAAGATCCTT
GAGAGTTTTCGCCCCGAAGAACGTTTTCCAATGATGAGCACTTTTAAAGTTCTGCTATGTGGCGCGGTAT
TATCCCGTGTTGACGCCGGGCAAGAGCAACTCGGTCGCCGCATACACTATTCTCAGAATGACTTGGTTGA
GTACTCACCAGTCACAGAAAAGCATCTTACGGATGGCATGACAGTAAGAGAATTATGCAGTGCTGCCATA
ACCATGAGTGATAACACTGCGGCCAACTTACTTCTGACAACGATCGGAGGACCGAAGGAGCTAACCGCTT
TTTTGCACAACATGGGGGATCATGTAACTCGCCTTGATCGTTGGGAACCGGAGCTGAATGAAGCCATACC
AAACGACGAGCGTGACACCACGATGCCTGCAGCAATGGCAACAACGTTGCGCAAACTATTAACTGGCGAA
CTACTTACTCTAGCTTCCCGGCAACAATTAATAGACTGGATGGAGGCGGATAAAGTTGCAGGACCACTTC
TGCGCTCGGCCCTTCCGGCTGGCTGGTTTATTGCTGATAAATCTGGAGCCGGTGAGCGTGGGTCTCGCGG
TATCATTGCAGCACTGGGGCCAGATGGTAAGCCCTCCCGTATCGTAGTTATCTACACGACGGGGAGTCAG
GCAACTATGGATGAACGAAATAGACAGATCGCTGAGATAGGTGCCTCACTGATTAAGCATTGGTAACTGT
CAGACCAAGTTTACTCATATATACTTTAGATTGATTTAAAACTTCATTTTTAATTTAAAAGGATCTAGGT
GAAGATCCTTTTTGATAATCTCATGACCAAAATCCCTTAACGTGAGTTTTCGTTCCACTGAGCGTCAGAC
CCCGTAGAAAAGATCAAAGGATCTTCTTGAGATCCTTTTTTTCTGCGCGTAATCTGCTGCTTGCAAACAA
AAAAACCACCGCTACCAGCGGTGGTTTGTTTGCCGGATCAAGAGCTACCAACTCTTTTTCCGAAGGTAAC
TGGCTTCAGCAGAGCGCAGATACCAAATACTGTCCTTCTAGTGTAGCCGTAGTTAGGCCACCACTTCAAG
AACTCTGTAGCACCGCCTACATACCTCGCTCTGCTAATCCTGTTACCAGTGGCTGCTGCCAGTGGCGATA
AGTCGTGTCTTACCGGGTTGGACTCAAGACGATAGTTACCGGATAAGGCGCAGCGGTCGGGCTGAACGGG
GGGTTCGTGCACACAGCCCAGCTTGGAGCGAACGACCTACACCGAACTGAGATACCTACAGCGTGAGCTA
TGAGAAAGCGCCACGCTTCCCGAAGGGAGAAAGGCGGACAGGTATCCGGTAAGCGGCAGGGTCGGAACAG
GAGAGCGCACGAGGGAGCTTCCAGGGGGAAACGCCTGGTATCTTTATAGTCCTGTCGGGTTTCGCCACCT
CTGACTTGAGCGTCGATTTTTGTGATGCTCGTCAGGGGGGCGGAGCCTATGGAAAAACGCCAGCAACGCG
GCCTTTTTACGGTTCCTGGCCTTTTGCTGGCCTTTTGCTCACATGTTCTTTCCTGCGTTATCCCCTGATT
CTGTGGATAACCGTATTACCGCCTTTGAGTGAGCTGATACCGCTCGCCGCAGCCGAACGACCGAGCGCAG
CGAGTCAGTGAGCGAGGAAGCGGAAGAGCGCCTGATGCGGTATTTTCTCCTTACGCATCTGTGCGGTATT
TCACACCGCAATGGTGCACTCTCAGTACAATCTGCTCTGATGCCGCATAGTTAAGCCAGTATACACTCCG
CTATCGCTACGTGACTGGGTCATGGCTGCGCCCCGACACCCGCCAACACCCGCTGACGCGCCCTGACGGG
CTTGTCTGCTCCCGGCATCCGCTTACAGACAAGCTGTGACCGTCTCCGGGAGCTGCATGTGTCAGAGGTT
TTCACCGTCATCACCGAAACGCGCGAGGCAGCTGCGGTAAAGCTCATCAGCGTGGTCGTGAAGCGATTCA
CAGATGTCTGCCTGTTCATCCGCGTCCAGCTCGTTGAGTTTCTCCAGAAGCGTTAATGTCTGGCTTCTGA
TAAAGCGGGCCATGTTAAGGGCGGTTTTTTCCTGTTTGGTCACTGATGCCTCCGTGTAAGGGGGATTTCT
GTTCATGGGGGTAATGATACCGATGAAACGAGAGAGGATGCTCACGATACGGGTTACTGATGATGAACAT
GCCCGGTTACTGGAACGTTGTGAGGGTAAACAACTGGCGGTATGGATGCGGCGGGACCAGAGAAAAATCA
CTCAGGGTCAATGCCAGCGCTTCGTTAATACAGATGTAGGTGTTCCACAGGGTAGCCAGCAGCATCCTGC
GATGCAGATCCGGAACATAATGGTGCAGGGCGCTGACTTCCGCGTTTCCAGACTTTACGAAACACGGAAA
CCGAAGACCATTCATGTTGTTGCTCAGGTCGCAGACGTTTTGCAGCAGCAGTCGCTTCACGTTCGCTCGC
GTATCGGTGATTCATTCTGCTAACCAGTAAGGCAACCCCGCCAGCCTAGCCGGGTCCTCAACGACAGGAG
CACGATCATGCGCACCCGTGGCCAGGACCCAACGCTGCCCGAGATGCGCCGCGTGCGGCTGCTGGAGATG
GCGGACGCGATGGATATGTTCTGCCAAGGGTTGGTTTGCGCATTCACAGTTCTCCGCAAGAATTGATTGG
CTCCAATTCTTGGAGTGGTGAATCCGTTAGCGAGGTGCCGCCGGCTTCCATTCAGGTCGAGGTGGCCCGG
CTCCATGCACCGCGACGCAACGCGGGGAGGCAGACAAGGTATAGGGCGGCGCCTACAATCCATGCCAACC
CGTTCCATGTGCTCGCCGAGGCGGCATAAATCGCCGTGACGATCAGCGGTCCAATGATCGAAGTTAGGCT
GGTAAGAGCCGCGAGCGATCCTTGAAGCTGTCCCTGATGGTCGTCATCTACCTGCCTGGACAGCATGGCC
TGCAACGCGGGCATCCCGATGCCGCCGGAAGCGAGAAGAATCATAATGGGGAAGGCCATCCAGCCTCGCG
TCGCGAACGCCAGCAAGACGTAGCCCAGCGCGTCGGCCGCCATGCCGGCGATAATGGCCTGCTTCTCGCC
GAAACGTTTGGTGGCGGGACCAGTGACGAAGGCTTGAGCGAGGGCGTGCAAGATTCCGAATACCGCAAGC
GACAGGCCGATCATCGTCGCGCTCCAGCGAAAGCGGTCCTCGCCGAAAATGACCCAGAGCGCTGCCGGCA
CCTGTCCTACGAGTTGCATGATAAAGAAGACAGTCATAAGTGCGGCGACGATAGTCATGCCCCGCGCCCA
CCGGAAGGAGCTGACTGGGTTGAAGGCTCTCAAGGGCATCGGTCGAGATCCCGGTGCCTAATGAGTGAGC
TAACTTACATTAATTGCGTTGCGCTCACTGCCCGCTTTCCAGTCGGGAAACCTGTCGTGCCAGCTGCATT
AATGAATCGGCCAACGCGCGGGGAGAGGCGGTTTGCGTATTGGGCGCCAGGGTGGTTTTTCTTTTCACCA
GTGAGACGGGCAACAGCTGATTGCCCTTCACCGCCTGGCCCTGAGAGAGTTGCAGCAAGCGGTCCACGCT
GGTTTGCCCCAGCAGGCGAAAATCCTGTTTGATGGTGGTTAACGGCGGGATATAACATGAGCTGTCTTCG
GTATCGTCGTATCCCACTACCGAGATATCCGCACCAACGCGCAGCCCGGACTCGGTAATGGCGCGCATTG
CGCCCAGCGCCATCTGATCGTTGGCAACCAGCATCGCAGTGGGAACGATGCCCTCATTCAGCATTTGCAT
GGTTTGTTGAAAACCGGACATGGCACTCCAGTCGCCTTCCCGTTCCGCTATCGGCTGAATTTGATTGCGA
GTGAGATATTTATGCCAGCCAGCCAGACGCAGACGCGCCGAGACAGAACTTAATGGGCCCGCTAACAGCG
CGATTTGCTGGTGACCCAATGCGACCAGATGCTCCACGCCCAGTCGCGTACCGTCTTCATGGGAGAAAAT
AATACTGTTGATGGGTGTCTGGTCAGAGACATCAAGAAATAACGCCGGAACATTAGTGCAGGCAGCTTCC
ACAGCAATGGCATCCTGGTCATCCAGCGGATAGTTAATGATCAGCCCACTGACGCGTTGCGCGAGAAGAT
TGTGCACCGCCGCTTTACAGGCTTCGACGCCGCTTCGTTCTACCATCGACACCACCACGCTGGCACCCAG
TTGATCGGCGCGAGATTTAATCGCCGCGACAATTTGCGACGGCGCGTGCAGGGCCAGACTGGAGGTGGCA
ACGCCAATCAGCAACGACTGTTTGCCCGCCAGTTGTTGTGCCACGCGGTTGGGAATGTAATTCAGCTCCG
CCATCGCCGCTTCCACTTTTTCCCGCGTTTTCGCAGAAACGTGGCTGGCCTGGTTCACCACGCGGGAAAC
GGTCTGATAAGAGACACCGGCATACTCTGCGACATCGTATAACGTTACTGGTTTCACATTCACCACCCTG
AATTGACTCTCTTCCGGGCGCTATCATGCCATACCGCGAAAGGTTTTGCGCCATTCGATGGTGTCCGGGA
TCTCGACGCTCTCCCTTATGCGACTCCTGCATTAGGAAGCAGCCCAGTAGTAGGTTGAGGCCGTTGAGCA
CCGCCGCCGCAAGGAATGGTGCATGCAAGGAGATGGCGCCCAACAGTCCCCCGGCCACGGGGCCTGCCAC
CATACCCACGCCGAAACAAGCGCTCATGAGCCCGAAGTGGCGAGCCCGATCTTCCCCATCGGTGATGTCG
GCGATATAGGCGCCAGCAACCGCACCTGTGGCGCCGGTGATGCCGGCCACGATGCGTCCGGCGTAGAGGA
TCGAGATCTCGATCCCGCGAAATTAATACGACTCACTATAGG
Features (pLannotate 1.2.2; 19 found; start..end, strand, type, name):
      1..25      +  protein_bind   lac operator: The lac repressor binds to the lac operator to inhibit transcription in E. coli. This inhibition can be relieved by adding lactose or isopropyl-β-D-thiogalactopyranoside (IPTG). lac repressor encoded by lacI
     72..90      +  CDS            capTEV™ (fragment): composite tag for in vivo biotinylation, TEV protease cleavage, and 6xHis tagging
    146..763     +  CDS            RALA: RALA_HUMAN - Also known as RAL. Experimental evidence at protein level: Swiss-Prot protein existence level 1. Multifunctional GTPase involved in a variety of cellular processes including gene expression, cell migration, cell proliferation, oncogenic transformation and membrane trafficking. Accomplishes its multiple functions by interacting with distinct downstream effectors. Acts as a GTP sensor for GTP-dependent exocytosis of dense core vesicles. The RALA-exocyst complex regulates integrin- dependent membrane raft exocytosis and growth signaling (PubMed:20005108). Key regulator of LPAR1 signa
    773..822     +  CDS            SET1 (fragment): solubility-enhancement tag derived from T7 phage gene 10B
    830..877     +  terminator     T7 terminator: transcription terminator for bacteriophage T7 RNA polymerase
    900..1004    -  CDS            TcR (fragment): tetracycline efflux protein; tet; confers resistance to tetracycline
   1061..1084    -  promoter       tet promoter (fragment): E. coli promoter for tetracycline efflux protein gene
   1201..1305    +  promoter       AmpR promoter: bla
   1306..2166    +  CDS            AmpR: β-lactamase; bla; confers resistance to ampicillin, carbenicillin, and related antibiotics
   2337..2925    +  rep_origin     ori: high-copy-number ColE1/pMB1/pBR322/pUC origin of replication
   3111..3250    -  misc_feature   bom: basis of mobility region from pBR322
   3352..3543    -  CDS            rop: Rop protein, which maintains plasmids at low copy number; rop
   3560..3940    +  CDS            YPB1_ECOLX: Protein predicted: Swiss-Prot protein existence level 4. From Escherichia coli.
   4182..4806    -  CDS            TcR (fragment): tetracycline efflux protein; tet; confers resistance to tetracycline
   4821..4842    -  protein_bind   CAP binding site: CAP binding activates transcription in the presence of cAMP. E. coli catabolite activator protein
   4855..5937    -  CDS            lacI: lac repressor; lacI; The lac repressor binds to the lac operator to inhibit transcription in E. coli. This inhibition can be relieved by adding lactose or isopropyl-β-D-thiogalactopyranoside (IPTG).
   5938..6015    -  promoter       lacI promoter: lacI
   6023..6302    -  CDS            TcR (fragment): tetracycline efflux protein; tet; confers resistance to tetracycline
   6324..6342    +  promoter       T7 promoter: promoter for bacteriophage T7 RNA polymerase
