[The description below was written by a language model from this plasmid's Addgene catalogue record and pLannotate feature annotations shown in this document.]
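Description:
RALA D130G is a bacterial expression plasmid built on the pET302/NT-His backbone, carrying the human small GTPase RALA with an aspartate-to-glycine substitution at residue 130. It is propagated in E. coli under ampicillin selection (β-lactamase with its own promoter) and replicates from a pBR322-type ColE1 origin. The bom mobility region and the rop gene are both present, and rop keeps the plasmid at the low copy number listed in the record. Several short tetracycline-resistance fragments and a partial tet promoter are annotated around the backbone. These appear to be non-functional remnants of the pBR322 ancestry rather than a usable marker.

The expression cassette follows the standard pET design. A T7 promoter sits immediately upstream of a lac operator, since the annotated sequence is circular and the promoter at its end abuts the operator at its start. The plasmid-borne lacI gene supplies repressor from its own promoter. Transcription therefore requires a host that provides T7 RNA polymerase and is held off until induction. The RALA coding sequence follows a short N-terminal histidine tag contributed by the backbone, which the annotation software labels as a fragment of a composite His-containing tag. The cassette ends at a T7 terminator, preceded by a brief match to a T7 gene 10-derived sequence that is probably just vector sequence.

The construct is intended for producing His-tagged mutant RALA protein in bacteria, with the tag allowing affinity purification. The associated study links de novo variants in the GTP/GDP-binding region of RALA to intellectual disability and developmental delay, so the recombinant protein would suit biochemical comparison with wild-type RALA. The record does not specify particular assays, and the cloning method is not recorded.
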