Addgene plasmid #122929: RALA D130G
Purpose: Bacterial expression of RALA D130G
Depositing lab: Greg Cooper. Depositing organization: HudsonAlpha Institute for Biotechnology. Publication: De novo mutations in the GTP/GDP-binding region of RALA, a RAS-like small GTPase, cause intellectual disability and developmental delay. Hiatt SM, Neu MB, Ramaker RC, Hardigan AA, Prokop JW, Hancarova M, Prchalova D, Havlovicova M, Prchal J, Stranecky V, Yim DKC, Powis Z, Keren B, Nava C, Mignot C, Rio M, Revah-Politi A, Hemati P, Stong N, Iglesias AD, Suchy SF, Willaert R, Wentzensen IM, Wheeler PG, Brick L, Kozenko M, Hurst ACE, Wheless JW, Lacassie Y, Myers RM, Barsh GS, Sedlacek Z, Cooper GM. PLoS Genet. 2018 Nov 30;14(11):e1007671. doi: 10.1371/journal.pgen.1007671. eCollection 2018 Nov. PGENETICS-D-18-01318 PubMed 30500825.
Backbone
  Vector backbone: pET302/NT-His
  Vector type: Bacterial Expression
Growth in bacteria
  Bacterial resistance: Ampicillin, 100 μg/mL
  Growth temperature: 37°C
  Growth strain: KRX cells
  Copy number: Low Copy
Gene/Insert
  Gene/Insert name: RALA
  Species: H. sapiens (human)
  Mutation: D130G
  Entrez Gene: RALA (a.k.a. HINCONS, RAL)
  Promoter: T7
  Tag / fusion protein: His (N terminal on backbone)
  Cloning method: Unknown
Terms and licenses: Academic/Nonprofit Terms; Industry Terms: Not Available to Industry
How to cite: RALA D130G was a gift from Greg Cooper (Addgene plasmid # 122929 ; http://n2t.net/addgene:122929 ; RRID:Addgene_122929)
